Addgene plasmid #180366: pSIN-Arkadia-gRNA5
Purpose: targeting mouse Arkadia gene
Depositing lab: Dan Littman. Depositing organization: NYU Grossman School of Medicine. Publication: Arkadia-SKI/SnoN signaling differentially regulates TGF-beta-induced iTreg and Th17 cell differentiation. Xu H, Wu L, Nguyen HH, Mesa KR, Raghavan V, Episkopou V, Littman DR. J Exp Med. 2021 Nov 1;218(11). pii: 212614. doi: 10.1084/jem.20210777. Epub 2021 Sep 2. PubMed 34473197.
Backbone
  Vector backbone: pSIN
  Backbone size w/o insert (bp): 7099
  Total vector size (bp): 7058
  Modifications to backbone: The retroviral sgRNA expression vector pSIN-U6-sgRNA-EF1as-Thy1.1-P2A-Neo was generated by mutating a pSIN vector backbone and the 5′ LTR to remove BbsI sites and assembling a hU6-BbsI-filler-BbsI-tracr EF1as-Thy1.1-P2A-Neo cassette downstream from the packaging signal
  Vector type: Mammalian Expression, Retroviral
Growth in bacteria
  Bacterial resistance: Ampicillin, 100 μg/mL
  Growth temperature: 37°C
  Growth strain: NEB Stable ; Stbl3
  Copy number: High Copy
Gene/Insert
  Gene/Insert name: Arkadia targeting gRNA (alt name: RNF111)
  gRNA/shRNA sequence: GTGGGTGTGCTAATGCATGA
  Species: M. musculus (mouse)
  Entrez Gene: Rnf111 (a.k.a. ARK, Arkadia)
  Promoter: human U6
  Cloning method: Restriction Enzyme; 5′ cloning site BbsI (destroyed during cloning); 3′ cloning site BbsI (destroyed during cloning)
  Sequencing primers: 5′ LKO.1-5'
Terms and licenses: Academic/Nonprofit Terms; Industry Terms: Not Available to Industry
How to cite: pSIN-Arkadia-gRNA5 was a gift from Dan Littman (Addgene plasmid # 180366 ; http://n2t.net/addgene:180366 ; RRID:Addgene_180366)
