[The description below was written by a language model from this plasmid's Addgene catalogue record and pLannotate feature annotations shown in this document.]
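Description:
pSIN-Arkadia-gRNA5 is a self-inactivating gammaretroviral sgRNA expression plasmid built on a modified pSIN backbone and designed to target the mouse Arkadia gene (Rnf111) by CRISPR/Cas9. It is propagated in E. coli as a high-copy plasmid through a ColE1/pUC-type origin with ampicillin selection (β-lactamase); recombination-deficient strains are listed for growth, as is common for LTR-containing vectors. The total size is about 7.06 kb, in agreement with the annotated full sequence.

The viral genome is transcribed in packaging cells from a hybrid 5′ end in which the CMV enhancer/promoter replaces U3 upstream of a truncated 5′ LTR. This is followed by the packaging signal and a truncated, start-codon-less gag fragment that aids encapsidation. Downstream, a human U6 RNA polymerase III promoter drives the Arkadia-specific guide fused to the S. pyogenes gRNA scaffold; the guide was inserted in place of a BbsI-flanked filler, destroying both sites. A second cassette uses the short EF-1α core promoter to express Thy1.1 (CD90.1) linked by a P2A peptide to the neomycin resistance gene, so transduced cells can be identified or sorted by surface staining or selected with G418. The ΔU3 3′ LTR inactivates LTR promoter activity after integration, leaving expression to the internal promoters. An SV40 promoter fragment and pBR322 remnants lie in the plasmid backbone outside the LTRs.

No Cas9 is encoded, so the nuclease must be supplied separately, for example by Cas9-expressing target cells. The associated study concerns Arkadia–SKI/SnoN signaling in TGF-β-induced iTreg and Th17 differentiation, indicating use for knocking out Arkadia in mouse T cells.
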