Features (pLannotate 1.2.2; 19 found; start..end, strand, type, name):
    543..647     -  promoter       AmpR promoter: bla
    833..1212    +  enhancer       CMV enhancer: human cytomegalovirus immediate early enhancer
   1213..1416    +  promoter       CMV promoter: human cytomegalovirus (CMV) immediate early promoter
   1417..1592    +  LTR            5' LTR (truncated): truncated long terminal repeat from Moloney murine sarcoma virus
   1714..1988    +  misc_feature   MESV Ψ (fragment): packaging signal of murine embryonic stem cell virus
   2055..2470    +  CDS            gag (truncated): truncated Moloney murine leukemia virus (MMLV) gag gene lacking the start codon
   2517..2757    +  promoter       U6 promoter: RNA polymerase III promoter for human U6 snRNA
   2786..2861    +  misc_RNA       gRNA scaffold: guide RNA scaffold for the Streptococcus pyogenes CRISPR/Cas9 system
   2968..3179    +  promoter       EF-1α core promoter: core promoter for human elongation factor EF-1α
   3199..3684    +  CDS            Thy1.1: mouse GPI-anchored cell surface glycoprotein of the immunoglobulin superfamily This allele of Thy1 is also known as CD90.1.
   3751..4542    +  CDS            neo: KKA2_KLEPN - Also known as kan, nptII. Experimental evidence at protein level: Swiss-Prot protein existence level 1. Resistance to kanamycin, neomycin, paromomycin, ribostamycin, butirosin and gentamicin B. From Klebsiella pneumoniae.
   4555..4624    +  CDS            env (fragment): murine leukemia virus gPr80 envelope polyprotein precursor; env; proteolytically cleaved into gp70SU and p15TM subunits
   4666..5091    +  LTR            3' LTR (ΔU3): self-inactivating 3' long terminal repeat (LTR) from Moloney murine leukemia virus
   5160..5200    +  CDS            rop (fragment): Rop protein, which maintains plasmids at low copy number; rop
   5302..5340    +  misc_feature   bom (fragment): basis of mobility region from pBR322
   5357..5686    +  promoter       SV40 promoter: SV40 enhancer and early promoter
   5692..5793    +  misc_feature   bom (fragment): basis of mobility region from pBR322
   5979..6567    -  rep_origin     ori: high-copy-number ColE1/pMB1/pBR322/pUC origin of replication
   6738..542     -  CDS            AmpR (across the origin): β-lactamase; bla; confers resistance to ampicillin, carbenicillin, and related antibiotics
>Addgene plasmid #180366 | pSIN-Arkadia-gRNA5 | addgene full sequence | sequence record 364057 | Addgene NGS Result
GGCATCGTGGTGTCACGCTCGTCGTTTGGTATGGCTTCATTCAGCTCCGGTTCCCAACGATCAAGGCGAG
TTACATGATCCCCCATGTTGTGCAAAAAAGCGGTTAGCTCCTTCGGTCCTCCGATCGTTGTCAGAAGTAA
GTTGGCCGCAGTGTTATCACTCATGGTTATGGCAGCACTGCATAATTCTCTTACTGTCATGCCATCCGTA
AGATGCTTTTCTGTGACTGGTGAGTACTCAACCAAGTCATTCTGAGAATAGTGTATGCGGCGACCGAGTT
GCTCTTGCCCGGCGTCAACACGGGATAATACCGCGCCACATAGCAGAACTTTAAAAGTGCTCATCATTGG
AAAACGTTCTTCGGGGCGAAAACTCTCAAGGATCTTACCGCTGTTGAGATCCAGTTCGATGTAACCCACT
CGTGCACCCAACTGATCTTCAGCATCTTTTACTTTCACCAGCGTTTCTGGGTGAGCAAAAACAGGAAGGC
AAAATGCCGCAAAAAAGGGAATAAGGGCGACACGGAAATGTTGAATACTCATACTCTTCCTTTTTCAATA
TTATTGAAGCATTTATCAGGGTTATTGTCTCATGAGCGGATACATATTTGAATGTATTTAGAAAAATAAA
CAAATAGGGGTTCCGCGCACATTTCCCCGAAAAGTGCCACCTGACGTCTAAGAAACCATTATTATCATGA
CATTAACCTATAAAAATAGGCGTATCACGAGGCCCTTTCGTGTTCAAGAATTAGCTTGGCCATTGCATAC
GTTGTATCCATATCATAATATGTACATTTATATTGGCTCATGTCCAACATTACCGCCATGTTGACATTGA
TTATTGACTAGTTATTAATAGTAATCAATTACGGGGTCATTAGTTCATAGCCCATATATGGAGTTCCGCG
TTACATAACTTACGGTAAATGGCCCGCCTGGCTGACCGCCCAACGACCCCCGCCCATTGACGTCAATAAT
GACGTATGTTCCCATAGTAACGCCAATAGGGACTTTCCATTGACGTCAATGGGTGGAGTATTTACGGTAA
ACTGCCCACTTGGCAGTACATCAAGTGTATCATATGCCAAGTACGCCCCCTATTGACGTCAATGACGGTA
AATGGCCCGCCTGGCATTATGCCCAGTACATGACCTTATGGGACTTTCCTACTTGGCAGTACATCTACGT
ATTAGTCATCGCTATTACCATGGTGATGCGGTTTTGGCAGTACATCAATGGGCGTGGATAGCGGTTTGAC
TCACGGGGATTTCCAAGTCTCCACCCCATTGACGTCAATGGGAGTTTGTTTTGGCACCAAAATCAACGGG
ACTTTCCAAAATGTCGTAACAACTCCGCCCCATTGACGCAAATGGGCGGTAGGCGTGTACGGTGGGAGGT
CTATATAAGCAGAGCTCAATAAAAGAGCCCACAACCCCTCACTCGGCGCGCCAGTCCTCCGATAGACTGC
GTCGCCCGGGTACCCGTATTCCCAATAAAGCCTCTTGCTGTTTGCATCCGAATCGTGGTCTCGCTGTTCC
TTGGGAGGGTCTCCTCTGAGTGATTGACTACCCACGACGGGGGTCTTTCATTTGGGGGCTCGTCCGGGAT
TTGGAGACCCCTGCCCAGGGACCACCGACCCACCACCGGGAGGTAAGCTGGCCAGCAACTTATCTGTGTC
TGTCCGATTGTCTAGTGTCTATGTTTGATGTTATGCGCCTGCGTCTGTACTAGTTAGCTAACTAGCTCTG
TATCTGGCGGACCCGTGGTGGAACTGACGAGTTCTGAACACCCGGCCGCAACCCTGGGAGACGTCCCAGG
GACTTTGGGGGCCGTTTTTGTGGCCCGACCTGAGGAAGGGAGTCGATGTGGAATCCGACCCCGTCAGGAT
ATGTGGTTCTGGTAGGAGACGAGAACCTAAAACAGTTCCCGCCTCCGTCTGAATTTTTGCTTTCGGTTTG
GAACCGAAGCCGCGCGTCTTGTCTGCTGCAGCGCTGCAGCATCGTTCTGTGTTGTCTCTGTCTGACTGTG
TTTCTGTATTTGTCTGAAAATTAGGGCCAGACTGTTACCACTCCCTTAAGTTTGACCTTAGGTCACTGGA
AAGATGTCGAGCGGATCGCTCACAACCAGTCGGTAGATGTCAAGAAGAGACGTTGGTTACCTTCTGCTCT
GCAGAATGGCCAACCTTTAACGTCGGATGGCCGCGAGACGGCACCTTTAACCGAGACCTCATCACCCAGG
TTAAGATCAAGGTCTTTTCACCTGGCCCGCATGGACACCCAGACCAGGTCCCCTACATCGTGACCTGGGA
AGCCTTGGCTTTTGACCCCCCTCCCTGGGTCAAGCCCTTTGTACACCCTAAGCCTCCGCCTCCTCTTCCT
CCATCCGCCCCGTCTCTCCCCCTTGAACCTCCTCGTTCGACCCCGCCTCGATCCTCCCTTTATCCAGCCC
TCACTCCTTCTCTAGGCGCCGGAATTGAAGATCTTTAATTAACGATCTATCGATTCTAGATCTAGAGAGG
GCCTATTTCCCATGATTCCTTCATATTTGCATATACGATACAAGGCTGTTAGAGAGATAATTAGAATTAA
TTTGACTGTAAACACAAAGATATTAGTACAAAATACGTGACGTAGAAAGTAATAATTTCTTGGGTAGTTT
GCAGTTTTAAAATTATGTTTTAAAATGGACTATCATATGCTTACCGTAACTTGAAAGTATTTCGATTTCT
TGGCTTTATATATCTTGTGGAAAGGACGAAACACCGTGGGTGTGCTAATGCATGAGTTTTAGAGCTAGAA
ATAGCAAGTTAAAATAAGGCTAGTCCGTTATCAACTTGAAAAAGTGGCACCGAGTCGGTGCTTTTTTGAA
TTTAGATCTTGAGACAAGGTGCCGGGCCGGGAATTCGGCGAATTGGGCCCGACGTCGCATGCTCCCGGCC
CCTCGAGTGGCTCCGGTGCCCGTCAGTGGGCAGAGCGCACATCGCCCACAGTCCCCGAGAAGTTGGGGGG
AGGGGTCGGCAATTGAACCGGTGCCTAGAGAAGGTGGCGCGGGGTAAACTGGGAAAGTGATGTCGTGTAC
TGGCTCCGCCTTTTTCCCGAGGGTGGGGGAGAACCGTATATAAGTGCAGTAGTCGCCGTGAACGTTCTTT
TTCGCAACGGGTTTGCCGCCAGAACACAGGTGTCGTGACGCGGCCACCATGAACCCAGCCATCAGCGTCG
CTCTCCTGCTCTCAGTCTTGCAGGTGTCCCGAGGGCAGAAGGTGACCAGCCTGACAGCCTGCCTGGTGAA
CCAAAACCTTCGCCTGGACTGCCGCCATGAGAATAACACCAAGGATAACTCCATCCAGCATGAGTTCAGC
CTGACCCGAGAGAAGAGGAAGCACGTGCTCTCAGGCACCCTCGGGATACCCGAGCACACGTACCGCTCCC
GCGTCACCCTCTCCAACCAGCCCTATATCAAGGTCCTTACCCTAGCCAACTTCACCACCAAGGATGAGGG
CGACTACTTTTGTGAGCTTCGAGTCTCGGGCGCGAATCCCATGAGCTCCAATAAAAGTATCAGTGTGTAT
AGAGACAAACTGGTCAAGTGTGGCGGCATAAGCCTGCTGGTTCAGAACACATCCTGGATGCTGCTGCTGC
TGCTTTCCCTCTCCCTCCTCCAAGCCCTGGACTTCATTTCTCTGGGCAGCGGCGCCACCAACTTCAGCCT
GCTGAAGCAGGCCGGCGACGTGGAGGAGAACCCCGGCCCCATGATTGAACAAGATGGATTGCACGCAGGT
TCTCCGGCCGCTTGGGTGGAGAGGCTATTCGGCTATGACTGGGCACAACAGACAATCGGCTGCTCTGATG
CCGCCGTGTTCCGGCTGTCAGCGCAGGGGCGCCCGGTTCTTTTTGTCAAGACCGACCTGTCCGGTGCCCT
GAATGAACTGCAGGACGAGGCAGCGCGGCTATCGTGGCTGGCCACGACGGGCGTTCCTTGCGCAGCTGTG
CTCGACGTTGTCACTGAAGCGGGAAGGGACTGGCTGCTATTGGGCGAAGTGCCGGGGCAGGATCTCCTGT
CATCTCACCTTGCTCCTGCCGAGAAAGTATCCATCATGGCTGATGCAATGCGGCGGCTGCATACGCTTGA
TCCGGCTACCTGCCCATTCGACCACCAAGCGAAACATCGCATCGAGCGAGCACGTACTCGGATGGAAGCC
GGTCTTGTCGATCAGGATGATCTGGACGAAGAGCATCAGGGGCTCGCGCCAGCCGAACTGTTCGCCAGGC
TCAAGGCGCGCATGCCCGACGGCGAGGATCTCGTCGTGACCCATGGCGATGCCTGCTTGCCGAATATCAT
GGTGGAAAATGGCCGCTTTTCTGGATTCATCGACTGTGGCCGGCTGGGTGTGGCGGACCGCTATCAGGAC
ATAGCGTTGGCTACCCGTGATATTGCTGAAGAGCTTGGCGGCGAATGGGCTGACCGCTTCCTCGTGCTTT
ACGGTATCGCCGCTCCCGATTCGCAGCGCATCGCCTTCTATCGCCTTCTTGACGAGTTCTTCTGATTAGA
TATCATCAGTGGTCCAGGCTCTAGTTTTGACTCAACAATATCACCAGCTGAAGCCTATAGAGTACGAGCC
ATAGATAAAATAAAAGATTTTATTTAGTCTCCAGAAAAAGGGGGGAATGAAAGACCCCACCTGTAGGTTT
GGCAAGCTAGCTTAAGTAACGCCATTTTGCAAGGCATGGAAAAATACATAACTGAGAATAGAGAAGTTCA
GATCAAGGTCAGGAACAGATGGAACAGGGTCGACCCTAGAGAACCATCAGATGTTTCCAGGGTGCCCCAA
GGACCTGAAATGACCCTGTGCCTTATTTGAACTAACCAATCAGTTCGCTTCTCGCTTCTGTTCGCGCGCT
TCTGCTCCCCGAGCTCAATAAAAGAGCCCACAACCCCTCACTCGGGGCGCCAGTCCTCCGATTGACTGAG
TCGCCCGGGTACCCGTGTATCCAATAAACCCTCTTGCAGTTGCATCCGACTTGTGGTCTCGCTGTTCCTT
GGGAGGGTCTCCTCTGAGTGATTGACTACCCGTCAGCGGGGGTCTTTCATTTGGGGGCTCGTCCGGGATC
GGGAGACCCCTGCCCAGGGACCACCGACCCACCACCGGGAGGTAAGCTGGCTGCCTCGCGCGTTTCGGTG
ATGACGGTGAAAACCTCTGACACATGCAGCTCCCGGAGACGGTCACAGCTTGTCTGTAAGCGGATGCCGG
GAGCAGACAAGCCCGTCAGGGCGCGTCAGCGGGTGTTGGCGGGTGTCGGGGCGCAGCCATGACCCAGTCA
CGTAGCGATAGCGGAGTGTAGATCCGGCTGTGGAATGTGTGTCAGTTAGGGTGTGGAAAGTCCCCAGGCT
CCCCAGCAGGCAGAAGTATGCAAAGCATGCATCTCAATTAGTCAGCAACCAGGTGTGGAAAGTCCCCAGG
CTCCCCAGCAGGCAGAAGTATGCAAAGCATGCATCTCAATTAGTCAGCAACCATAGTCCCGCCCCTAACT
CCGCCCATCCCGCCCCTAACTCCGCCCAGTTCCGCCCATTCTCCGCCCCATGGCTGACTAATTTTTTTTA
TTTATGCAGAGGCCGAGGCCGCCTCGGCCTCTGAGCTATTCCAGAAGTAGTGAGGAGGCTTTTTTGGAGG
CCTAGGCTTTTGCAAAAAGCTTACTGGCTTAACTATGCGGCATCAGAGCAGATTGTACTGAGAGTGCACC
ATATGCGGTGTGAAATACCGCACAGATGCGTAAGGAGAAAATACCGCATCAGGCGCTCTTCCGCTTCCTC
GCTCACTGACTCGCTGCGCTCGGTCGTTCGGCTGCGGCGAGCGGTATCAGCTCACTCAAAGGCGGTAATA
CGGTTATCCACAGAATCAGGGGATAACGCAGGAAAGAACATGTGAGCAAAAGGCCAGCAAAAGGCCAGGA
ACCGTAAAAAGGCCGCGTTGCTGGCGTTTTTCCATAGGCTCCGCCCCCCTGACGAGCATCACAAAAATCG
ACGCTCAAGTCAGAGGTGGCGAAACCCGACAGGACTATAAAGATACCAGGCGTTTCCCCCTGGAAGCTCC
CTCGTGCGCTCTCCTGTTCCGACCCTGCCGCTTACCGGATACCTGTCCGCCTTTCTCCCTTCGGGAAGCG
TGGCGCTTTCTCATAGCTCACGCTGTAGGTATCTCAGTTCGGTGTAGGTCGTTCGCTCCAAGCTGGGCTG
TGTGCACGAACCCCCCGTTCAGCCCGACCGCTGCGCCTTATCCGGTAACTATCGTCTTGAGTCCAACCCG
GTAAGACACGACTTATCGCCACTGGCAGCAGCCACTGGTAACAGGATTAGCAGAGCGAGGTATGTAGGCG
GTGCTACAGAGTTCTTGAAGTGGTGGCCTAACTACGGCTACACTAGAAGGACAGTATTTGGTATCTGCGC
TCTGCTGAAGCCAGTTACCTTCGGAAAAAGAGTTGGTAGCTCTTGATCCGGCAAACAAACCACCGCTGGT
AGCGGTGGTTTTTTTGTTTGCAAGCAGCAGATTACGCGCAGAAAAAAAGGATCTCAAGAAGATCCTTTGA
TCTTTTCTACGGGGTCTGACGCTCAGTGGAACGAAAACTCACGTTAAGGGATTTTGGTCATGAGATTATC
AAAAAGGATCTTCACCTAGATCCTTTTAAATTAAAAATGAAGTTTTAAATCAATCTAAAGTATATATGAG
TAAACTTGGTCTGACAGTTACCAATGCTTAATCAGTGAGGCACCTATCTCAGCGATCTGTCTATTTCGTT
CATCCATAGTTGCCTGACTCCCCGTCGTGTAGATAACTACGATACGGGAGGGCTTACCATCTGGCCCCAG
TGCTGCAATGATACCGCGAGACCCACGCTCACCGGCTCCAGATTTATCAGCAATAAACCAGCCAGCCGGA
AGGGCCGAGCGCAGAAGTGGTCCTGCAACTTTATCCGCCTCCATCCAGTCTATTAATTGTTGCCGGGAAG
CTAGAGTAAGTAGTTCGCCAGTTAATAGTTTGCGCAACGTTGTTGCCATTGCTGCA
